Addgene plasmid #153799: pGBW-m4134024
Purpose: Mammalian expression plasmid for SARS-CoV-2 nsp11
Depositing lab: Ginkgo Bioworks & Benjie Chen. Depositing organization: Ginkgo Bioworks.
Backbone
  Vector backbone: pTwist_CMV_6
  Backbone size w/o insert (bp): 4180
  Vector type: Mammalian Expression
Growth in bacteria
  Bacterial resistance: Ampicillin, 100 μg/mL
  Growth temperature: 37°C
  Growth strain: DH5alpha
  Copy number: High Copy
Gene/Insert
  Gene/Insert name: SARS-CoV-2 nsp11
  Species: Severe acute respiratory syndrome coronavirus 2
  Insert size (bp): 38
  Mutation: wt
  Entrez Gene: ORF1ab (a.k.a. GU280_gp01)
  Promoter: CMV
  Tag / fusion protein: Cleavable TEV;6xHis-003 (C terminal on backbone)
  Cloning method: Unknown
Resource information
  A portion of this plasmid was derived from a plasmid made by: GinkgoBioworks
Depositor comments: NCBI reference sequence: 43740578
How to cite: pGBW-m4134024 was a gift from Ginkgo Bioworks & Benjie Chen (Addgene plasmid # 153799 ; http://n2t.net/addgene:153799 ; RRID:Addgene_153799)
