[The description below was written by a language model from this plasmid's Addgene catalogue record and the feature table of its GenBank file.]
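Description:
pGBW-m4134024 is a 4,269 bp circular mammalian expression plasmid built on the pTwist_CMV_6 backbone and designed to express SARS-CoV-2 nsp11, the very short peptide encoded within the viral ORF1ab gene. It is propagated in E. coli from a high-copy ColE1/pUC-type origin of replication and selected through the beta-lactamase (AmpR) gene, which confers ampicillin resistance. No mammalian selection marker or episomal replication element is annotated, so the design fits transient transfection.

Expression is driven by the human cytomegalovirus immediate-early enhancer and promoter, which sit at the end of the numbered map and read across the origin of the circular sequence into the wild-type nsp11 insert, listed as only 38 bp. The insert itself is not annotated in the feature table, but it would lie in the short stretch just upstream of the annotated tag. It is fused at its C terminus to a backbone-encoded TEV protease recognition site followed by a 6xHis tag, allowing metal-affinity capture of the product and subsequent removal of the tag by TEV cleavage. An SV40 polyadenylation signal terminates the transcript.

The expression unit is bracketed by isolating elements. A synthetic poly(A) signal, a T7 terminator and a 5' beta-globin insulator lie upstream of the CMV enhancer, and a T7 terminator, an rrnG terminator and a 3' beta-globin insulator lie downstream of the SV40 poly(A). A second rrnG terminator follows AmpR. These parts limit read-through between the bacterial and mammalian units. The plasmid belongs to a set of tagged SARS-CoV-2 protein constructs intended for expression and/or purification from mammalian cells.
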