LOCUS       Exported 4269 bp ds-DNA circular SYN 13-MAY-2021
DEFINITION  Mammalian expression plasmid for SARS-CoV-2 nsp11.
ACCESSION   .
VERSION     .
KEYWORDS    pGBW-m4134024
SOURCE      synthetic DNA construct
  ORGANISM  synthetic DNA construct
REFERENCE   1 (bases 1 to 4269)
  TITLE     SARS-CoV-2 protein Mammalian expression constructs, tagged, for
            protein expression and/or purification
REFERENCE   2 (bases 1 to 4269)
  AUTHORS   .
  TITLE     Direct Submission
  JOURNAL   Exported May 13, 2021 from SnapGene Server 1.1.58
            http://www.snapgene.com
FEATURES             Location/Qualifiers
     source          1..4269
                     /organism="synthetic DNA construct"
                     /mol_type="other DNA"
     CDS             47..67
                     /codon_start=1
                     /product="tobacco etch virus (TEV) protease recognition and
                     cleavage site"
                     /label=TEV site
                     /translation="ENLYFQS"
     CDS             68..85
                     /codon_start=1
                     /product="6xHis affinity tag"
                     /label=6xHis
                     /translation="HHHHHH"
     polyA_signal    138..259
                     /label=SV40 poly(A) signal
                     /note="SV40 polyadenylation signal"
     primer_bind     complement(149..168)
                     /label=EBV-rev
                     /note="SV40 polyA terminator, reverse primer"
     primer_bind     203..222
                     /label=SV40pA-R
                     /note="SV40 polyA, reverse primer"
     terminator      374..420
                     /label=T7 terminator
                     /note="transcription terminator for bacteriophage T7 RNA
                     polymerase"
     terminator      450..586
                     /label=rrnG terminator
                     /note="transcription terminator from the E. coli ribosomal
                     RNA rrnG operon (Albrechtsen et al., 1991)"
     misc_feature    631..702
                     /label=3' beta-globin insulator
                     /note="insulator downstream of the human beta-globin locus
                     (Farrell et al., 2002)"
     rep_origin      complement(928..1516)
                     /direction=LEFT
                     /label=ori
                     /note="high-copy-number ColE1/pMB1/pBR322/pUC origin of
                     replication"
     primer_bind     complement(1008..1027)
                     /label=pBR322ori-F
                     /note="pBR322 origin, forward primer"
     CDS             2262..3122
                     /codon_start=1
                     /gene="bla"
                     /product="beta-lactamase"
                     /label=AmpR
                     /note="confers resistance to ampicillin, carbenicillin, and
                     related antibiotics"
                     /translation="MSIQHFRVALIPFFAAFCLPVFAHPETLVKVKDAEDQLGARVGYI
                     ELDLNSGKILESFRPEERFPMMSTFKVLLCGAVLSRIDAGQEQLGRRIHYSQNDLVEYS
                     PVTEKHLTDGMTVRELCSAAITMSDNTAANLLLTTIGGPKELTAFLHNMGDHVTRLDRW
                     EPELNEAIPNDERDTTMPVAMATTLRKLLTGELLTLASRQQLIDWMEADKVAGPLLRSA
                     LPAGWFIADKSGAGERGSRGIIAALGPDGKPSRIVVIYTTGSQATMDERNRQIAEIGAS
                     LIKHW"
     primer_bind     complement(2480..2499)
                     /label=Amp-R
                     /note="Ampicillin resistance gene, reverse primer"
     terminator      3135..3271
                     /label=rrnG terminator
                     /note="transcription terminator from the E. coli ribosomal
                     RNA rrnG operon (Albrechtsen et al., 1991)"
     misc_feature    3423..3494
                     /label=5' beta-globin insulator
                     /note="insulator upstream of the human beta-globin locus
                     (Farrell et al., 2002)"
     terminator      3499..3545
                     /label=T7 terminator
                     /note="transcription terminator for bacteriophage T7 RNA
                     polymerase"
     polyA_signal    3563..3611
                     /note="synthetic polyadenylation signal"
     enhancer        3692..3995
                     /label=CMV enhancer
                     /note="human cytomegalovirus immediate early enhancer"
     promoter        3997..4199
                     /label=CMV promoter
                     /note="human cytomegalovirus (CMV) immediate early
                     promoter"
     primer_bind     4150..4170
                     /label=CMV-F
                     /note="Human CMV immediate early promoter, forward primer"
ORIGIN
        1 caccatgagt gccgatgctc agtcctttct caacggtttc gcagtggaaa acctttactt
       61 tcagtcgcac catcaccatc accattaagc tagcttgact gactgagata cagcgtacct
      121 tcagctcaca gacatgataa gatacattga tgagtttgga caaaccacaa ctagaatgca
      181 gtgaaaaaaa tgctttattt gtgaaatttg tgatgctatt gctttatttg taaccattat
      241 aagctgcaat aaacaagtta acaacaacaa ttgcattcat tttatgtttc aggttcaggg
      301 ggaggtgtgg gaggtttttt aaagcaagta aaacctctac aaatgtggta ttggcccatc
      361 tctatcggta tcgtagcata accccttggg gcctctaaac gggtcttgag gggttttttg
      421 tgcccctcgg gccggattgc tatctaccgg cattggcgca gaaaaaaatg cctgatgcga
      481 cgctgcgcgt cttatactcc cacatatgcc agattcagca acggatacgg cttccccaac
      541 ttgcccactt ccatacgtgt cctccttacc agaaatttat ccttaaggtc gtcagctatc
      601 ctgcaggcga tctctcgatt tcgatcaaga cattccttta atggtctttt ctggacacca
      661 ctaggggtca gaagtagttc atcaaacttt cttccctccc taatctcatt ggttaccttg
      721 ggctatcgaa acttaattaa ccagtcaagt cagctacttg gcgagatcga cttgtctggg
      781 tttcgactac gctcagaatt gcgtcagtca agttcgatct ggtccttgct attgcacccg
      841 ttctccgatt acgagtttca tttaaatcat gtgagcaaaa ggccagcaaa aggccaggaa
      901 ccgtaaaaag gccgcgttgc tggcgttttt ccataggctc cgcccccctg acgagcatca
      961 caaaaatcga cgctcaagtc agaggtggcg aaacccgaca ggactataaa gataccaggc
     1021 gtttccccct ggaagctccc tcgtgcgctc tcctgttccg accctgccgc ttaccggata
     1081 cctgtccgcc tttctccctt cgggaagcgt ggcgctttct catagctcac gctgtaggta
     1141 tctcagttcg gtgtaggtcg ttcgctccaa gctgggctgt gtgcacgaac cccccgttca
     1201 gcccgaccgc tgcgccttat ccggtaacta tcgtcttgag tccaacccgg taagacacga
     1261 cttatcgcca ctggcagcag ccactggtaa caggattagc agagcgaggt atgtaggcgg
     1321 tgctacagag ttcttgaagt ggtggcctaa ctacggctac actagaagaa cagtatttgg
     1381 tatctgcgct ctgctgaagc cagttacctt cggaaaaaga gttggtagct cttgatccgg
     1441 caaacaaacc accgctggta gcggtggttt ttttgtttgc aagcagcaga ttacgcgcag
     1501 aaaaaaagga tctcaagaag atcctttgat cttttctacg gggtctgacg ctcagtggaa
     1561 cgaaaactca cgttaaggga ttttggtcat gagattatca aaaaggatct tcacctagat
     1621 ccttttaaat taaaaatgaa gttttaaatc aatctaaagt atatatgagt aaacttggtc
     1681 tgacagttac caatgcttaa tcagtgaggc acctatctca gcgatctgtc tatttcgttc
     1741 atccatagtt gcatttaaat ttccgaactc tccaaggccc tcgtcggaaa atcttcaaac
     1801 ctttcgtccg atccatcttg caggctacct ctcgaacgaa ctatcgcaag tctcttggcc
     1861 ggccttgcgc cttggctatt gcttggcagc gcctatcgcc aggtattact ccaatcccga
     1921 atatccgaga tcgggatcac ccgagagaag ttcaacctac atcctcaatc ccgatctatc
     1981 cgagatccga ggaatatcga aatcggggcg cgcctggtgt accgagaacg atcctctcag
     2041 tgcgagtctc gacgatccat atcgttgctt ggcagtcagc cagtcggaat ccagcttggg
     2101 acccaggaag tccaatcgtc agatattgta ctcaagcctg gtcacggcag cgtaccgatc
     2161 tgtttaaacc tagatattga tagtctgatc ggtcaacgta taatcgagtc ctagcttttg
     2221 caaacatcta tcaagagaca ggatcagcag gaggctttcg catgagtatt caacatttcc
     2281 gtgtcgccct tattcccttt tttgcggcat tttgccttcc tgtttttgct cacccagaaa
     2341 cgctggtgaa agtaaaagat gctgaagatc agttgggtgc gcgagtgggt tacatcgaac
     2401 tggatctcaa cagcggtaag atccttgaga gttttcgccc cgaagaacgc tttccaatga
     2461 tgagcacttt taaagttctg ctatgtggcg cggtattatc ccgtattgac gccgggcaag
     2521 agcaactcgg tcgccgcata cactattctc agaatgactt ggttgagtat tcaccagtca
     2581 cagaaaagca tcttacggat ggcatgacag taagagaatt atgcagtgct gccataacca
     2641 tgagtgataa cactgcggcc aacttacttc tgacaacgat tggaggaccg aaggagctaa
     2701 ccgctttttt gcacaacatg ggggatcatg taactcgcct tgatcgttgg gaaccggagc
     2761 tgaatgaagc cataccaaac gacgagcgtg acaccacgat gcctgtagca atggcaacaa
     2821 ccttgcgtaa actattaact ggcgaactac ttactctagc ttcccggcaa cagttgatag
     2881 actggatgga ggcggataaa gttgcaggac cacttctgcg ctcggccctt ccggctggct
     2941 ggtttattgc tgataaatct ggagccggtg agcgtgggtc tcgcggtatc attgcagcac
     3001 tggggccaga tggtaagccc tcccgtatcg tagttatcta cacgacgggg agtcaggcaa
     3061 ctatggatga acgaaataga cagatcgctg agataggtgc ctcactgatt aagcattggt
     3121 aaccgattct aggtgcattg gcgcagaaaa aaatgcctga tgcgacgctg cgcgtcttat
     3181 actcccacat atgccagatt cagcaacgga tacggcttcc ccaacttgcc cacttccata
     3241 cgtgtcctcc ttaccagaaa tttatcctta agatcccgaa tcgtttaaac tcgactctgg
     3301 ctctatcgaa tctccgtcgt ttcgagctta cgcgaacagc cgtggcgctc atttgctcgt
     3361 cgggcatcga atctcgtcag ctatcgtcag cttacctttt tggcagcgat cgcggctccc
     3421 gacatcttgg accattagct ccacaggtat cttcttccct ctagtggtca taacagcagc
     3481 ttcagctacc tctcaattca aaaaacccct caagacccgt ttagaggccc caaggggtta
     3541 tgctatcaat cgttgcgtta cacacacaaa aaaccaacac acatccatct tcgatggata
     3601 gcgattttat tatctaactg ctgatcgagt gtagccagat ctagtaatca attacggggt
     3661 cattagttca tagcccatat atggagttcc gcgttacata acttacggta aatggcccgc
     3721 ctggctgacc gcccaacgac ccccgcccat tgacgtcaat aatgacgtat gttcccatag
     3781 taacgccaat agggactttc cattgacgtc aatgggtgga gtatttacgg taaactgccc
     3841 acttggcagt acatcaagtg tatcatatgc caagtacgcc ccctattgac gtcaatgacg
     3901 gtaaatggcc cgcctggcat tatgcccagt acatgacctt atgggacttt cctacttggc
     3961 agtacatcta cgtattagtc atcgctatta ccatgctgat gcggttttgg cagtacatca
     4021 atgggcgtgg atagcggttt gactcacggg gatttccaag tctccacccc attgacgtca
     4081 atgggagttt gttttggcac caaaatcaac gggactttcc aaaatgtcgt aacaactccg
     4141 ccccattgac gcaaatgggc ggtaggcgtg tacggtggga ggtctatata agcagagctg
     4201 gtttagtgaa ccgtcagatc agatctttgt cgatcctacc atccactcga cacacccgcc
     4261 agcggccgc
//
